>Addgene plasmid #22089 | cFGF8 | addgene partial sequence | sequence record 27860 | 22089 with T3
CGCGGTGGCGGCCGCTCTAGAACTAGTGGATCCCCCGGGCTGCAGGAATTCGGCACGAGGTGTTCATGCA
CTTGTTCGTCCTCTGCCTGCAAGCCCAGGTAACTGTTCAGTCCCCACCTAATTTTACACAGCATGTGAGG
GAGCAGAGCCTGGTGACAGATCAGCTCAGCCGGCGGCTCGTGCGCACCTACCAGCTGTACAGCCGGACCA
GCGGGAAGCACGTGCAGATCTTGGACAACAAGAAAATCAATGCGATGGCCGAGGACGGGGATGTGCACGC
CAAGCTCATCGTCGAGACCGACACCTTTGGGAGCCGTGTGCGCATCAAAGGGGCGGCCACGGGGTTCTAC
ATCTGCATGAACAAGAAGGGGAAACTGATCGGCAAGAGTAACGGCAAAGGCAAGGACTGCGTCTTCACCG
AGATCGTGCTGGAGAACAACTACACGGCGCTGCAGAACGCCAAGTACGAGGGCTGGTACATGGCCTTCAC
CCGCAAGGGCCGCCCGCGCAAGGGCTCCAAGACCCGGCAGCACCAACGCGAGGTGCACTTCATGAAGCGG
CTCCCCAAGGGCCACCAGACCACCGAGCCCCACCGGCGCTTCGAGTTCCTCAACTACCCCTTCAACCGCA
GGAGCAAAAGGACTCGAAACTCCAGCGCCAGGGTGCGCCCATGACGCGTGCCCCTCGGTGGACTGACGTA
GAGACATTGTGATAGGGTTACTAAAGGAAAAAAAAAACCCAACGGGGGATGGGGGGGAGGATACGAGAAC
TACATGCTCTAGTTGTTGGGTAATGTGGGGGTTGTTCTGTTTTTAC
