[The description below was written by a language model from this plasmid's Addgene catalogue record.]
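Description:
cFGF8 is a bacterial cloning plasmid built on the pBluescript SK(-) phagemid backbone (about 3 kb), carrying a roughly 800 bp chicken (Gallus gallus) FGF8 cDNA fragment. It is maintained at high copy number in E. coli under ampicillin selection. No feature table accompanies the record. From general knowledge of pBluescript vectors, the backbone provides a ColE1-type plasmid origin, an f1 origin for single-stranded DNA rescue, and a polylinker flanked by opposing T3 and T7 bacteriophage RNA polymerase promoters. This matches the T3 and T7 sequencing primers listed for the two ends of the insert.

The insert is described as the chick homolog of mouse FGF8 splice variant 1. It was isolated from an embryonic day 10 chick brain cDNA library that had been directionally cloned in lambda ZAP II, and it contains most, but not all, of the coding region. It sits between EcoRI (5′) and XhoI (3′) sites, both of which remain intact, so the fragment can be excised or the plasmid linearized at either end. There is no eukaryotic promoter or tag recorded, and because the coding sequence is incomplete, the plasmid is not an expression construct.

Its stated use is as a template for in vitro transcription of riboprobes. Cutting at the EcoRI site at the 5′ end of the insert and transcribing with T7 polymerase yields an antisense FGF8 RNA. Such a probe suits in situ hybridization analysis of FGF8 expression in chick embryos, in line with the associated study of FGF8 in chick limb induction, initiation and maintenance.
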