Addgene plasmid #22089: cFGF8
Depositing lab: Gail Martin. Depositing organization: University of California, San Francisco (UCSF). Publication: Roles for FGF8 in the induction, initiation, and maintenance of chick limb development. Crossley PH, Minowada G, MacArthur CA, Martin GR. Cell. 1996 Jan 12. 84(1):127-36. 10.1016/S0092-8674(00)80999-X PubMed 8548816.
Backbone
  Vector backbone: pBluescript SK (-)
  Backbone manufacturer: Stratagene
  Backbone size w/o insert (bp): 3000
  Vector type: Bacterial
Growth in bacteria
  Bacterial resistance: Ampicillin, 100 μg/mL
  Growth temperature: 37°C
  Growth strain: DH5alpha
  Copy number: High Copy
Gene/Insert
  Gene/Insert name: FGF8
  Species: G. gallus (chicken)
  Insert size (bp): 800
  GenBank ID: U41467
  Entrez Gene: FGF8 (a.k.a. FGF-8)
  Cloning method: Restriction Enzyme; 5′ cloning site EcoRI (not destroyed); 3′ cloning site XhoI (not destroyed)
  Sequencing primers: 5′ T3; 3′ T7
Terms and licenses: Academic/Nonprofit Terms; Industry Terms: Not Available to Industry
Depositor comments: Chick homolog of mouse FGF8 splice variant 1 clone was isolated from an E10 chick brain cDNA library directionally cloned into lambdaZapII. The insert contains most of the coding region. For antisense probe linearize with EcoRI and use T7 Polymerase.
How to cite: cFGF8 was a gift from Gail Martin (Addgene plasmid # 22089 ; http://n2t.net/addgene:22089 ; RRID:Addgene_22089)
